>Addgene plasmid #210352 | TRAM1-2Strep | addgene full sequence | sequence record 417561 | Addgene NGS Result
GGGAGATCTCCCGATCCCCTATGGTGCACTCTCAGTACAATCTGCTCTGATGCCGCATAGTTAAGCCAGT
ATCTGCTCCCTGCTTGTGTGTTGGAGGTCGCTGAGTAGTGCGCGAGCAAAATTTAAGCTACAACAAGGCA
AGGCTTGACCGACAATTGCATGAAGAATCTGCTTAGGGTTAGGCGTTTTGCGCTGCTTCGCGATGTACGG
GCCAGATATACGCGTTGACATTGATTATTGACTAGTTATTAATAGTAATCAATTACGGGGTCATTAGTTC
ATAGCCCATATATGGAGTTCCGCGTTACATAACTTACGGTAAATGGCCCGCCTGGCTGACCGCCCAACGA
CCCCCGCCCATTGACGTCAATAATGACGTATGTTCCCATAGTAACGCCAATAGGGACTTTCCATTGACGT
CAATGGGTGGAGTATTTACGGTAAACTGCCCACTTGGCAGTACATCAAGTGTATCATATGCCAAGTACGC
CCCCTATTGACGTCAATGACGGTAAATGGCCCGCCTGGCATTATGCCCAGTACATGACCTTATGGGACTT
TCCTACTTGGCAGTACATCTACGTATTAGTCATCGCTATTACCATGGTGATGCGGTTTTGGCAGTACATC
AATGGGCGTGGATAGCGGTTTGACTCACGGGGATTTCCAAGTCTCCACCCCATTGACGTCAATGGGAGTT
TGTTTTGGCACCAAAATCAACGGGACTTTCCAAAATGTCGTAACAACTCCGCCCCATTGACGCAAATGGG
CGGTAGGCGTGTACGGTGGGAGGTCTATATAAGCAGAGCTCTCTGGCTAACTAGAGAACCCACTGCTTAC
TGGCTTATCGAAATTAATACGACTCACTATAGGGAGACCCAAGCTTGGTACCGAGCTCGGATCCATGGCG
ATTCGCAAGAAAAGCACCAAGAGCCCCCCAGTGCTGAGCCACGAATTCGTCCTGCAGAATCACGCGGACA
TCGTCTCCTGTGTGGCGATGGTCTTCCTGCTGGGGCTCATGTTTGAGATAACGGCAAAAGCTTCTATCAT
TTTTGTTACTCTTCAGTACAATGTCACCCTCCCAGCAACAGAAGAACAAGCTACTGAATCAGTGTCCCTT
TATTACTATGGCATCAAAGATTTGGCTACTGTTTTCTTCTACATGCTAGTGGCGATAATTATTCATGCCG
TAATTCAAGAGTATATGTTGGATAAAATTAACAGGCGAATGCACTTCTCCAAAACAAAACACAGCAAGTT
TAATGAATCTGGTCAGCTTAGTGCGTTCTACCTTTTTGCCTGTGTTTGGGGCACATTCATTCTCATCTCT
GAAAACTACATCTCAGACCCAACTATCTTATGGAGGGCTTATCCCCATAACCTGATGACATTTCAAATGA
AGTTTTTCTACATATCACAGCTGGCTTACTGGCTTCATGCTTTTCCTGAACTCTACTTCCAGAAAACCAA
AAAAGAAGATATTCCTCGTCAGCTTGTCTACATTGGTCTTTACCTCTTCCACATTGCTGGAGCTTACCTT
TTGAACTTGAATCATCTAGGACTTGTTCTTCTGGTGCTACATTATTTTGTTGAATTTCTTTTCCACATTT
CCCGCCTGTTTTATTTTAGCAATGAAAAGTATCAGAAAGGATTTTCTCTGTGGGCAGTTCTTTTTGTTTT
GGGAAGACTTCTGACTTTAATTCTTTCAGTACTGACTGTTGGTTTTGGCCTTGCAAGAGCAGAAAATCAG
AAGCTGGATTTCAGTACTGGAAACTTCAATGTGTTAGCTGTTAGAATCGCTGTTCTGGCATCCATTTGCG
TTACTCAGGCATTTATGATGTGGAAGTTCATTAATTTTCAGCTTCGAAGGTGGAGGGAACATTCTGCTTT
TCAGGCACCAGCTGTGAAGAAGAAACCAACAGTAACTAAAGGCAGATCTTCTAAAAAAGGAACAGAAAAT
GGTGTGAATGGAACATTAACTTCAAATGTAGCAGACTCTCCCCGGAATAAAAAAGAGAAATCTTCAGAAT
TCGCCGCCACCATGGCGGCCGCCAGCTGGAGCCACCCTCAGTTCGAGAAGGGAGGAGGAAGCGGCGGAGG
CAGCGGAGGAGGAAGCTGGAGCCACCCGCAGTTCGAGAAATGACTCGAGCATGCATCTAGAGGCTGGAGC
CACCCGCAGTTCGAGAAATGACTCGAGCATGCATCTAGAGGGCCCTATTCTATAGTGTCACCTAAATGCT
AGAGCTCGCTGATCAGCCTCGACTGTGCCTTCTAGTTGCCAGCCATCTGTTGTTTGCCCCTCCCCCGTGC
CTTCCTTGACCCTGGAAGGTGCCACTCCCACTGTCCTTTCCTAATAAAATGAGGAAATTGCATCGCATTG
TCTGAGTAGGTGTCATTCTATTCTGGGGGGTGGGGTGGGGCAGGACAGCAAGGGGGAGGATTGGGAAGAC
AATAGCAGGCATGCTGGGGATGCGGTGGGCTCTATGGCTTCTGAGGCGGAAAGAACCAGCTGGGGCTCTA
GGGGGTATCCCC
[124 nt withheld, positions 2533-2656]
C
[91 nt withheld, positions 2658-2748]
A
[49 nt withheld, positions 2750-2798]
CCTTTGACGTTGGAGTCCACGTTCTTT
[37 nt withheld, positions 2826-2862]
ACCCTATCTCGGTCTATTCTTTTGATTTATAAGGGATTTTGCCGATTTCGGCCTATTGGTTAAAAAATGA
GCTGATTTAACAAAAATTTAACGCGAATTAATTCTGTGGAATGTGTGTCAGTTAGGGTGTGGAAAGTCCC
CAGGCTCCCCAGCAGGCAGAAGTATGCAAAGCATGCATCTCAATTAGTCAGCAACCAGGTGTGGAAAGTC
CCCAGGCTCCCCAGCAGGCAGAAGTATGCAAAGCATGCATCTCAATTAGTCAGCAACCATAGTCCCGCCC
CTAACTCCGCCCATCCCGCCCCTAACTCCGCCCAGTTCCGCCCATTCTCCGCCCCATGGCTGACTAATTT
TTTTTATTTATGCAGAGGCCGAGGCCGCCTCTGCCTCTGAGCTATTCCAGAAGTAGTGAGGAGGCTTTTT
TGGAGGCCTAGGCTTTTGCAAAAAGCTCCCGGGAGCTTGTATATCCATTTTCGGATCTGATCAAGAGACA
GGATGAGGATCGTTTCGCATGATTGAACAAGATGGATTGCACGCAGGTTCTCCGGCCGCTTGGGTGGAGA
GGCTATTCGGCTATGACTGGGCACAACAGACAATCGGCTGCTCTGATGCCGCCGTGTTCCGGCTGTCAGC
GCAGGGGCGCCCGGTTCTTTTTGTCAAGACCGACCTGTCCGGTGCCCTGAATGAACTGCAGGACGAGGCA
GCGCGGCTATCGTGGCTGGCCACGACGGGCGTTCCTTGCGCAGCTGTGCTCGACGTTGTCACTGAAGCGG
GAAGGGACTGGCTGCTATTGGGCGAAGTGCCGGGGCAGGATCTCCTGTCATCTCACCTTGCTCCTGCCGA
GAAAGTATCCATCATGGCTGATGCAATGCGGCGGCTGCATACGCTTGATCCGGCTACCTGCCCATTCGAC
CACCAAGCGAAACATCGCATCGAGCGAGCACGTACTCGGATGGAAGCCGGTCTTGTCGATCAGGATGATC
TGGACGAAGAGCATCAGGGGCTCGCGCCAGCCGAACTGTTCGCCAGGCTCAAGGCGCGCATGCCCGACGG
CGAGGATCTCGTCGTGACCCATGGCGATGCCTGCTTGCCGAATATCATGGTGGAAAATGGCCGCTTTTCT
GGATTCATCGACTGTGGCCGGCTGGGTGTGGCGGACCGCTATCAGGACATAGCGTTGGCTACCCGTGATA
TTGCTGAAGAGCTTGGCGGCGAATGGGCTGACCGCTTCCTCGTGCTTTACGGTATCGCCGCTCCCGATTC
GCAGCGCATCGCCTTCTATCGCCTTCTTGACGAGTTCTTCTGAGCGGGACTCTGGGGTTCGAAATGACCG
ACCAAGCGACGCCCAACCTGCCATCACGAGATTTCGATTCCACCGCCGCCTTCTATGAAAGGTTGGGCTT
CGGAATCGTTTTCCGGGACGCCGGCTGGATGATCCTCCAGCGCGGGGATCTCATGCTGGAGTTCTTCGCC
CACCCCAACTTGTTTATTGCAGCTTATAATGGTTACAAATAAAGCAATAGCATCACAAATTTCACAAATA
AAGCATTTTTTTCACTGCATTCTAGTTGTGGTTTGTCCAAACTCATCAATGTATCTTATCATGTCTGTAT
ACCGTCGACCTCTAGCTAGAGCTTGGCGTAATCATGGTCATAGCTGTTTCCTGTGTGAAATTGTTATCCG
CTCACAATTCCACACAACATACGAGCCGGAAGCATAAAGTGTAAAGCCTGGGGTGCCTAATGAGTGAGCT
AACTCACATTAATTGCGTTGCGCTCACTGCCCGCTTTCCAGTCGGGAAACCTGTCGTGCCAGCTGCATTA
ATGAATCGGCCAACGCGCGGGGAGAGGCGGTTTGCGTATTGGGCGCTCTTCCGCTTCCTCGCTCACTGAC
TCGCTGCGCTCGGTCGTTCGGCTGCGGCGAGCGGTATCAGCTCACTCAAAGGCGGTAATACGGTTATCCA
CAGAATCAGGGGATAACGCAGGAAAGAACATGTGAGCAAAAGGCCAGCAAAAGGCCAGGAACCGTAAAAA
GGCCGCGTTGCTGGCGTTTTTCCATAGGCTCCGCCCCCCTGACGAGCATCACAAAAATCGACGCTCAAGT
CAGAGGTGGCGAAACCCGACAGGACTATAAAGATACCAGGCGTTTCCCCCTGGAAGCTCCCTCGTGCGCT
CTCCTGTTCCGACCCTGCCGCTTACCGGATACCTGTCCGCCTTTCTCCCTTCGGGAAGCGTGGCGCTTTC
TCATAGCTCACGCTGTAGGTATCTCAGTTCGGTGTAGGTCGTTCGCTCCAAGCTGGGCTGTGTGCACGAA
CCCCCCGTTCAGCCCGACCGCTGCGCCTTATCCGGTAACTATCGTCTTGAGTCCAACCCGGTAAGACACG
ACTTATCGCCACTGGCAGCAGCCACTGGTAACAGGATTAGCAGAGCGAGGTATGTAGGCGGTGCTACAGA
GTTCTTGAAGTGGTGGCCTAACTACGGCTACACTAGAAGAACAGTATTTGGTATCTGCGCTCTGCTGAAG
CCAGTTACCTTCGGAAAAAGAGTTGGTAGCTCTTGATCCGGCAAACAAACCACCGCTGGTAGCGGTGGTT
TTTTTGTTTGCAAGCAGCAGATTACGCGCAGAAAAAAAGGATCTCAAGAAGATCCTTTGATCTTTTCTAC
GGGGTCTGACGCTCAGTGGAACGAAAACTCACGTTAAGGGATTTTGGTCATGAGATTATCAAAAAGGATC
TTCACCTAGATCCTTTTAAATTAAAAATGAAGTTTTAAATCAATCTAAAGTATATATGAGTAAACTTGGT
CTGACAGTTACCAATGCTTAATCAGTGAGGCACCTATCTCAGCGATCTGTCTATTTCGTTCATCCATAGT
TGCCTGACTCCCCGTCGTGTAGATAACTACGATACGGGAGGGCTTACCATCTGGCCCCAGTGCTGCAATG
ATACCGCGAGACCCACGCTCACCGGCTCCAGATTTATCAGCAATAAACCAGCCAGCCGGAAGGGCCGAGC
GCAGAAGTGGTCCTGCAACTTTATCCGCCTCCATCCAGTCTATTAATTGTTGCCGGGAAGCTAGAGTAAG
TAGTTCGCCAGTTAATAGTTTGCGCAACGTTGTTGCCATTGCTACAGGCATCGTGGTGTCACGCTCGTCG
TTTGGTATGGCTTCATTCAGCTCCGGTTCCCAACGATCAAGGCGAGTTACATGATCCCCCATGTTGTGCA
AAAAAGCGGTTAGCTCCTTCGGTCCTCCGATCGTTGTCAGAAGTAAGTTGGCCGCAGTGTTATCACTCAT
GGTTATGGCAGCACTGCATAATTCTCTTACTGTCATGCCATCCGTAAGATGCTTTTCTGTGACTGGTGAG
TACTCAACCAAGTCATTCTGAGAATAGTGTATGCGGCGACCGAGTTGCTCTTGCCCGGCGTCAATACGGG
ATAATACCGCGCCACATAGCAGAACTTTAAAAGTGCTCATCATTGGAAAACGTTCTTCGGGGCGAAAACT
CTCAAGGATCTTACCGCTGTTGAGATCCAGTTCGATGTAACCCACTCGTGCACCCAACTGATCTTCAGCA
TCTTTTACTTTCACCAGCGTTTCTGGGTGAGCAAAAACAGGAAGGCAAAATGCCGCAAAAAAGGGAATAA
GGGCGACACGGAAATGTTGAATACTCATACTCTTCCTTTTTCAATATTATTGAAGCATTTATCAGGGTTA
TTGTCTCATGAGCGGATACATATTTGAATGTATTTAGAAAAATAAACAAATAGGGGTTCCGCGCACATTT
CCCCGAAAAGTGCCACCTGACGTCGACGGATC
Features (pLannotate 1.2.2; 23 found; start..end, strand, type, name):
     20..72      -  misc_feature   bom (fragment): basis of mobility region from pBR322
    227..606     +  enhancer       CMV enhancer: human cytomegalovirus immediate early enhancer
    607..810     +  promoter       CMV promoter: human cytomegalovirus (CMV) immediate early promoter
    806..839     +  LTR            5' LTR (truncated) (fragment): truncated 5' long terminal repeat (LTR) from HIV-1
    855..873     +  promoter       T7 promoter: promoter for bacteriophage T7 RNA polymerase
    905..2026    +  CDS            TRAM1: TRAM1_HUMAN - Also known as TRAM From Homo sapiens (Human).
   2117..2136    +  CDS            Strep-Tag II (fragment): peptide that binds Strep-Tactin®, an engineered form of streptavidin
   2165..2184    +  CDS            Strep-Tag II (fragment): peptide that binds Strep-Tactin®, an engineered form of streptavidin
   2219..2237    -  promoter       SP6 promoter: promoter for bacteriophage SP6 RNA polymerase
   2263..2487    +  polyA_signal   bGH poly(A) signal: bovine growth hormone polyadenylation signal
   2491..2512    +  promoter       SV40 promoter (fragment): SV40 enhancer and early promoter
   2533..2961    +  rep_origin     f1 ori (sequence partly withheld): f1 bacteriophage origin of replication; arrow indicates direction of (+) strand synthesis
   2975..3304    +  promoter       SV40 promoter: SV40 enhancer and early promoter
   3371..4162    +  CDS            neo: KKA2_KLEPN - Also known as kan, nptII. Experimental evidence at protein level: Swiss-Prot protein existence level 1. Resistance to kanamycin, neomycin, paromomycin, ribostamycin, butirosin and gentamicin B. From Klebsiella pneumoniae.
   4186..4344    +  CDS            ble (fragment): BLE_KLEPN - Experimental evidence at protein level: Swiss-Prot protein existence level 1. Binding protein with a strong affinity to the bleomycin family of antibiotics. Binds to CL990; an antimitotic-antibiotic compound. From Klebsiella pneumoniae.
   4339..4460    +  polyA_signal   SV40 poly(A) signal: SV40 polyadenylation signal
   4533..4549    -  protein_bind   lac operator: The lac repressor binds to the lac operator to inhibit transcription in E. coli. This inhibition can be relieved by adding lactose or isopropyl-β-D-thiogalactopyranoside (IPTG). lac repressor encoded by lacI
   4557..4587    -  promoter       lac promoter: promoter for the E. coli lac operon
   4602..4623    -  protein_bind   CAP binding site: CAP binding activates transcription in the presence of cAMP. E. coli catabolite activator protein
   4636..4728    -  CDS            lacI (fragment): lac repressor; lacI; The lac repressor binds to the lac operator to inhibit transcription in E. coli. This inhibition can be relieved by adding lactose or isopropyl-β-D-thiogalactopyranoside (IPTG).
   4911..5499    -  rep_origin     ori: high-copy-number ColE1/pMB1/pBR322/pUC origin of replication
   5670..6530    -  CDS            AmpR: β-lactamase; bla; confers resistance to ampicillin, carbenicillin, and related antibiotics
   6531..6635    -  promoter       AmpR promoter: bla
