[The description below was written by a language model from this plasmid's Addgene catalogue record and pLannotate feature annotations shown in this document.]
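Description:
TRAM1-2Strep is a mammalian expression plasmid built on the pcDNA3.1 backbone that produces human TRAM1 (translocation-associated membrane protein 1) carrying a C-terminal tandem Strep tag. The sequenced record is about 6.7 kb, slightly larger than the roughly 6.5 kb listed in the catalogue entry. It is propagated in E. coli as a high-copy plasmid through a ColE1/pUC-type origin with ampicillin selection from the β-lactamase gene. An f1 origin is also present. For mammalian cells, an SV40 early promoter drives the neomycin phosphotransferase gene, terminated by an SV40 polyadenylation signal, which allows G418 selection of stable transfectants.

The expression cassette places the 1,122 bp TRAM1 open reading frame downstream of the human cytomegalovirus immediate-early enhancer and promoter, with the bovine growth hormone polyadenylation signal providing 3′ end processing. Two Strep-Tag II motifs are annotated a short distance after the TRAM1 coding region, separated from it and from each other by linker sequence. This matches the "2Strep" fusion described in the catalogue entry. The tag binds Strep-Tactin, an engineered streptavidin, so the fusion protein and its partners can be captured under gentle conditions. T7 and SP6 promoters flank the insert as standard backbone elements. The short fragments annotated as HIV-1 LTR, ble, lacI and lac promoter/operator appear to be small backbone remnants or partial annotation matches rather than functional parts of the design.

The insert was introduced by ligation-independent cloning, partly from a commercial cDNA clone. The associated publication concerns binding of the REEP5/TRAM1 complex to SARS-CoV-2 NSP3, which suggests use in affinity purification and protein interaction studies in transfected cells.
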