Addgene plasmid #210352: TRAM1-2Strep
Purpose: Expresses TRAM1 fused with 2Strep in mammalian cells
Depositing lab: Michele Pagano. Depositing organization: NYU Grossman School of Medicine. Publication: The REEP5/TRAM1 complex binds SARS-CoV-2 NSP3 and promotes virus replication. Li J, Gui Q, Liang FX, Sall J, Zhang Q, Duan Y, Dhabaria A, Askenazi M, Ueberheide B, Stapleford KA, Pagano M. J Virol. 2023 Sep 28:e0050723. doi: 10.1128/jvi.00507-23. PubMed 37768083.
Backbone
  Vector backbone: PcDNA3.1
  Backbone size w/o insert (bp): 5400
  Total vector size (bp): 6500
  Vector type: Mammalian Expression
  Selectable markers: Neomycin (select with G418)
Growth in bacteria
  Bacterial resistance: Ampicillin, 100 μg/mL
  Growth temperature: 37°C
  Growth strain: DH5alpha
  Copy number: High Copy
Gene/Insert
  Gene/Insert name: TRAM1
  Species: H. sapiens (human)
  Insert size (bp): 1122
  Entrez Gene: TRAM1 (a.k.a. PNAS8, TRAM, TRAMP)
  Tag / fusion protein: 2Strep (C terminal on insert)
  Cloning method: Ligation Independent Cloning
  Sequencing primers: 5′ CMV-F; 3′ BGHR
Resource information
  A portion of this plasmid was derived from a plasmid made by: Horizon Discovery MHS6278-202807922
Terms and licenses: Academic/Nonprofit Terms; Industry Terms: Not Available to Industry
How to cite: TRAM1-2Strep was a gift from Michele Pagano (Addgene plasmid # 210352 ; http://n2t.net/addgene:210352 ; RRID:Addgene_210352)
